Addgene plasmid #152379: pGBW-m4134474
Purpose: Mammalian expression plasmid for SARS-CoV-2 nsp9
Depositing lab: Ginkgo Bioworks & Benjie Chen. Depositing organization: Ginkgo Bioworks.
Backbone
  Vector backbone: pTwist_CMV_6
  Backbone size w/o insert (bp): 4180
  Vector type: Mammalian Expression
Growth in bacteria
  Bacterial resistance: Ampicillin, 100 μg/mL
  Growth temperature: 37°C
  Growth strain: DH5alpha
  Copy number: High Copy
Gene/Insert
  Gene/Insert name: SARS-CoV-2 nsp9
  Species: Severe acute respiratory syndrome coronavirus 2
  Insert size (bp): 338
  Mutation: wt
  Entrez Gene: ORF1ab (a.k.a. GU280_gp01)
  Promoter: CMV
  Tag / fusion protein: Cleavable TEV;V5 (C terminal on backbone)
  Cloning method: Unknown
Resource information
  A portion of this plasmid was derived from a plasmid made by: GinkgoBioworks
Depositor comments: NCBI reference sequence: YP_009725305.1
How to cite: pGBW-m4134474 was a gift from Ginkgo Bioworks & Benjie Chen (Addgene plasmid # 152379 ; http://n2t.net/addgene:152379 ; RRID:Addgene_152379)
