[The description below was written by a language model from this plasmid's Addgene catalogue record and pLannotate feature annotations shown in this document.]
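Description:
pGBW-m4134474 is a mammalian expression plasmid built on the pTwist_CMV_6 backbone (about 4.2 kb without insert; the full deposited sequence is about 4.6 kb) that carries the wild-type coding sequence for SARS-CoV-2 nsp9, a mature cleavage product of the ORF1ab replicase polyprotein. It is propagated in E. coli as a high-copy plasmid through a ColE1/pUC-type origin and is selected with ampicillin via a full-length β-lactamase (AmpR) gene. A short additional β-lactamase fragment is also annotated elsewhere in the backbone.

The roughly 340 bp nsp9 insert is driven by the human cytomegalovirus immediate-early enhancer and promoter. The automated annotation detects the CMV enhancer plus promoter segments, one of them matching a truncated CMV variant. According to the catalogue entry, the backbone supplies a C-terminal tag consisting of a TEV protease cleavage site followed by a V5 epitope, which allows detection or immunoprecipitation of the protein and, in principle, removal of the tag. Neither the nsp9 open reading frame nor the TEV/V5 tag is called out in the feature table, which lists only backbone elements; by position they would lie across the plasmid's numbering origin, between the CMV promoter and the SV40 polyadenylation signal, which is annotated on the reverse strand next to a small SV40 large T antigen fragment. The backbone also contains 5' and 3' β-globin insulator elements, a synthetic poly(A) signal, and paired T7 and rrnG terminators that help isolate the expression cassette and bacterial marker from read-through transcription.

No mammalian selection marker is annotated, so the plasmid seems best suited to transient transfection. Typical uses would be expressing tagged nsp9 in mammalian cells for localisation, interaction or functional studies of this viral protein.
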