Features (pLannotate 1.2.2; 15 found; start..end, strand, type, name):
    462..583     -  polyA_signal   SV40 poly(A) signal: SV40 polyadenylation signal
    606..675     -  CDS            large T antigen (fragment): large T antigen from SV40 (simian virus 40)
    698..744     +  terminator     T7 terminator: transcription terminator for bacteriophage T7 RNA polymerase
    774..910     +  terminator     rrnG terminator: transcription terminator from the E. coli ribosomal RNA rrnG operon (Albrechtsen et al., 1991)
    955..1026    +  misc_feature   3' β-globin insulator: insulator downstream of the human β-globin locus (Farrell et al., 2002)
   1252..1840    -  rep_origin     ori: high-copy-number ColE1/pMB1/pBR322/pUC origin of replication
   2012..2076    -  CDS            bla(M) (fragment): β-lactamase lacking the signal sequence; bla(M); allows cytosolic expression of β-lactamase
   2586..3446    +  CDS            AmpR: β-lactamase; bla; confers resistance to ampicillin, carbenicillin, and related antibiotics
   3459..3595    +  terminator     rrnG terminator: transcription terminator from the E. coli ribosomal RNA rrnG operon (Albrechtsen et al., 1991)
   3747..3818    +  misc_feature   5' β-globin insulator: insulator upstream of the human β-globin locus (Farrell et al., 2002)
   3823..3869    -  terminator     T7 terminator: transcription terminator for bacteriophage T7 RNA polymerase
   3887..3935    -  polyA_signal   poly(A) signal: synthetic polyadenylation signal
   4016..4319    +  enhancer       CMV enhancer: human cytomegalovirus immediate early enhancer
   4392..4409    -  promoter       CMV promoter (fragment): human cytomegalovirus (CMV) immediate early promoter
   4472..4523    +  promoter       CMVd2 promoter: truncated human cytomegalovirus (CMV) immediate early promoter that yields moderately reduced expression relative to the full-length promoter
>Addgene plasmid #152379 | pGBW-m4134474 | depositor full sequence | sequence record 295391 | Full Sequence
CACCATGAATAACGAGTTAAGCCCAGTAGCGCTTCGCCAGATGAGTTGCGCCGCAGGTACAACCCAAACT
GCTTGTACGGATGACAACGCCCTCGCTTACTATAATACCACAAAGGGAGGCCGATTCGTTCTGGCCCTGT
TGTCGGATCTGCAAGACTTGAAATGGGCACGTTTTCCCAAGTCCGACGGGACTGGCACCATTTACACAGA
ACTAGAGCCGCCATGCAGGTTCGTGACTGATACCCCTAAAGGACCCAAGGTCAAATATCTGTATTTTATC
AAGGGGCTTAACAATCTCAATAGAGGCATGGTGTTAGGATCTCTAGCCGCAACGGTGCGGCTGCAAGAAA
ACCTTTACTTTCAGTCGGGGAAACCTATACCCAATCCACTTCTCGGCTTAGATTCTACCTAAGCTAGCTT
GACTGACTGAGATACAGCGTACCTTCAGCTCACAGACATGATAAGATACATTGATGAGTTTGGACAAACC
ACAACTAGAATGCAGTGAAAAAAATGCTTTATTTGTGAAATTTGTGATGCTATTGCTTTATTTGTAACCA
TTATAAGCTGCAATAAACAAGTTAACAACAACAATTGCATTCATTTTATGTTTCAGGTTCAGGGGGAGGT
GTGGGAGGTTTTTTAAAGCAAGTAAAACCTCTACAAATGTGGTATTGGCCCATCTCTATCGGTATCGTAG
CATAACCCCTTGGGGCCTCTAAACGGGTCTTGAGGGGTTTTTTGTGCCCCTCGGGCCGGATTGCTATCTA
CCGGCATTGGCGCAGAAAAAAATGCCTGATGCGACGCTGCGCGTCTTATACTCCCACATATGCCAGATTC
AGCAACGGATACGGCTTCCCCAACTTGCCCACTTCCATACGTGTCCTCCTTACCAGAAATTTATCCTTAA
GGTCGTCAGCTATCCTGCAGGCGATCTCTCGATTTCGATCAAGACATTCCTTTAATGGTCTTTTCTGGAC
ACCACTAGGGGTCAGAAGTAGTTCATCAAACTTTCTTCCCTCCCTAATCTCATTGGTTACCTTGGGCTAT
CGAAACTTAATTAACCAGTCAAGTCAGCTACTTGGCGAGATCGACTTGTCTGGGTTTCGACTACGCTCAG
AATTGCGTCAGTCAAGTTCGATCTGGTCCTTGCTATTGCACCCGTTCTCCGATTACGAGTTTCATTTAAA
TCATGTGAGCAAAAGGCCAGCAAAAGGCCAGGAACCGTAAAAAGGCCGCGTTGCTGGCGTTTTTCCATAG
GCTCCGCCCCCCTGACGAGCATCACAAAAATCGACGCTCAAGTCAGAGGTGGCGAAACCCGACAGGACTA
TAAAGATACCAGGCGTTTCCCCCTGGAAGCTCCCTCGTGCGCTCTCCTGTTCCGACCCTGCCGCTTACCG
GATACCTGTCCGCCTTTCTCCCTTCGGGAAGCGTGGCGCTTTCTCATAGCTCACGCTGTAGGTATCTCAG
TTCGGTGTAGGTCGTTCGCTCCAAGCTGGGCTGTGTGCACGAACCCCCCGTTCAGCCCGACCGCTGCGCC
TTATCCGGTAACTATCGTCTTGAGTCCAACCCGGTAAGACACGACTTATCGCCACTGGCAGCAGCCACTG
GTAACAGGATTAGCAGAGCGAGGTATGTAGGCGGTGCTACAGAGTTCTTGAAGTGGTGGCCTAACTACGG
CTACACTAGAAGAACAGTATTTGGTATCTGCGCTCTGCTGAAGCCAGTTACCTTCGGAAAAAGAGTTGGT
AGCTCTTGATCCGGCAAACAAACCACCGCTGGTAGCGGTGGTTTTTTTGTTTGCAAGCAGCAGATTACGC
GCAGAAAAAAAGGATCTCAAGAAGATCCTTTGATCTTTTCTACGGGGTCTGACGCTCAGTGGAACGAAAA
CTCACGTTAAGGGATTTTGGTCATGAGATTATCAAAAAGGATCTTCACCTAGATCCTTTTAAATTAAAAA
TGAAGTTTTAAATCAATCTAAAGTATATATGAGTAAACTTGGTCTGACAGTTACCAATGCTTAATCAGTG
AGGCACCTATCTCAGCGATCTGTCTATTTCGTTCATCCATAGTTGCATTTAAATTTCCGAACTCTCCAAG
GCCCTCGTCGGAAAATCTTCAAACCTTTCGTCCGATCCATCTTGCAGGCTACCTCTCGAACGAACTATCG
CAAGTCTCTTGGCCGGCCTTGCGCCTTGGCTATTGCTTGGCAGCGCCTATCGCCAGGTATTACTCCAATC
CCGAATATCCGAGATCGGGATCACCCGAGAGAAGTTCAACCTACATCCTCAATCCCGATCTATCCGAGAT
CCGAGGAATATCGAAATCGGGGCGCGCCTGGTGTACCGAGAACGATCCTCTCAGTGCGAGTCTCGACGAT
CCATATCGTTGCTTGGCAGTCAGCCAGTCGGAATCCAGCTTGGGACCCAGGAAGTCCAATCGTCAGATAT
TGTACTCAAGCCTGGTCACGGCAGCGTACCGATCTGTTTAAACCTAGATATTGATAGTCTGATCGGTCAA
CGTATAATCGAGTCCTAGCTTTTGCAAACATCTATCAAGAGACAGGATCAGCAGGAGGCTTTCGCATGAG
TATTCAACATTTCCGTGTCGCCCTTATTCCCTTTTTTGCGGCATTTTGCCTTCCTGTTTTTGCTCACCCA
GAAACGCTGGTGAAAGTAAAAGATGCTGAAGATCAGTTGGGTGCGCGAGTGGGTTACATCGAACTGGATC
TCAACAGCGGTAAGATCCTTGAGAGTTTTCGCCCCGAAGAACGCTTTCCAATGATGAGCACTTTTAAAGT
TCTGCTATGTGGCGCGGTATTATCCCGTATTGACGCCGGGCAAGAGCAACTCGGTCGCCGCATACACTAT
TCTCAGAATGACTTGGTTGAGTATTCACCAGTCACAGAAAAGCATCTTACGGATGGCATGACAGTAAGAG
AATTATGCAGTGCTGCCATAACCATGAGTGATAACACTGCGGCCAACTTACTTCTGACAACGATTGGAGG
ACCGAAGGAGCTAACCGCTTTTTTGCACAACATGGGGGATCATGTAACTCGCCTTGATCGTTGGGAACCG
GAGCTGAATGAAGCCATACCAAACGACGAGCGTGACACCACGATGCCTGTAGCAATGGCAACAACCTTGC
GTAAACTATTAACTGGCGAACTACTTACTCTAGCTTCCCGGCAACAGTTGATAGACTGGATGGAGGCGGA
TAAAGTTGCAGGACCACTTCTGCGCTCGGCCCTTCCGGCTGGCTGGTTTATTGCTGATAAATCTGGAGCC
GGTGAGCGTGGGTCTCGCGGTATCATTGCAGCACTGGGGCCAGATGGTAAGCCCTCCCGTATCGTAGTTA
TCTACACGACGGGGAGTCAGGCAACTATGGATGAACGAAATAGACAGATCGCTGAGATAGGTGCCTCACT
GATTAAGCATTGGTAACCGATTCTAGGTGCATTGGCGCAGAAAAAAATGCCTGATGCGACGCTGCGCGTC
TTATACTCCCACATATGCCAGATTCAGCAACGGATACGGCTTCCCCAACTTGCCCACTTCCATACGTGTC
CTCCTTACCAGAAATTTATCCTTAAGATCCCGAATCGTTTAAACTCGACTCTGGCTCTATCGAATCTCCG
TCGTTTCGAGCTTACGCGAACAGCCGTGGCGCTCATTTGCTCGTCGGGCATCGAATCTCGTCAGCTATCG
TCAGCTTACCTTTTTGGCAGCGATCGCGGCTCCCGACATCTTGGACCATTAGCTCCACAGGTATCTTCTT
CCCTCTAGTGGTCATAACAGCAGCTTCAGCTACCTCTCAATTCAAAAAACCCCTCAAGACCCGTTTAGAG
GCCCCAAGGGGTTATGCTATCAATCGTTGCGTTACACACACAAAAAACCAACACACATCCATCTTCGATG
GATAGCGATTTTATTATCTAACTGCTGATCGAGTGTAGCCAGATCTAGTAATCAATTACGGGGTCATTAG
TTCATAGCCCATATATGGAGTTCCGCGTTACATAACTTACGGTAAATGGCCCGCCTGGCTGACCGCCCAA
CGACCCCCGCCCATTGACGTCAATAATGACGTATGTTCCCATAGTAACGCCAATAGGGACTTTCCATTGA
CGTCAATGGGTGGAGTATTTACGGTAAACTGCCCACTTGGCAGTACATCAAGTGTATCATATGCCAAGTA
CGCCCCCTATTGACGTCAATGACGGTAAATGGCCCGCCTGGCATTATGCCCAGTACATGACCTTATGGGA
CTTTCCTACTTGGCAGTACATCTACGTATTAGTCATCGCTATTACCATGCTGATGCGGTTTTGGCAGTAC
ATCAATGGGCGTGGATAGCGGTTTGACTCACGGGGATTTCCAAGTCTCCACCCCATTGACGTCAATGGGA
GTTTGTTTTGGCACCAAAATCAACGGGACTTTCCAAAATGTCGTAACAACTCCGCCCCATTGACGCAAAT
GGGCGGTAGGCGTGTACGGTGGGAGGTCTATATAAGCAGAGCTGGTTTAGTGAACCGTCAGATCAGATCT
TTGTCGATCCTACCATCCACTCGACACACCCGCCAGCGGCCGC
